Addgene plasmid #13382: pEGFP-C2 SENP2
Depositing lab: Mary Dasso. Depositing organization: National Institute of Child Health and Human Development (NICHD). Publication: Association of the human SUMO-1 protease SENP2 with the nuclear pore. Hang J, Dasso M. J Biol Chem. 2002 May 31. 277(22):19961-6. 10.1074/jbc.M201799200 PubMed 11896061.
Backbone
  Vector backbone: pEGFP-C2
  Backbone size w/o insert (bp): 4700
  Vector type: Mammalian Expression
  Selectable markers: Neomycin (select with G418)
Growth in bacteria
  Bacterial resistance: Kanamycin, 50 μg/mL
  Growth temperature: 37°C
  Growth strain: DH5alpha
  Copy number: High Copy
Gene/Insert
  Gene/Insert name: SENP2
  Species: H. sapiens (human)
  Insert size (bp): 1800
  Entrez Gene: SENP2 (a.k.a. AXAM2, SMT3IP2)
  Tag / fusion protein: EGFP (N terminal on backbone)
  Cloning method: Restriction Enzyme; 5′ cloning site EcoRI (not destroyed); 3′ cloning site SalI (not destroyed)
  Sequencing primers: 5′ pEGFP-C
Terms and licenses: Academic/Nonprofit Terms; Industry Terms: Not Available to Industry
Depositor comments: Full size SENP2 (1-589)
How to cite: pEGFP-C2 SENP2 was a gift from Mary Dasso (Addgene plasmid # 13382 ; http://n2t.net/addgene:13382 ; RRID:Addgene_13382)
