[The description below was written by a language model from this plasmid's Addgene catalogue record and pLannotate feature annotations shown in this document.]
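Description:
pEGFP-C2 SENP2 is a mammalian expression plasmid built on the pEGFP-C2 backbone that produces full-length human SENP2 (residues 1–589) fused at its N terminus to EGFP. The SENP2 coding sequence, roughly 1.8 kb, was inserted between the EcoRI and SalI sites of the multiple cloning site downstream of EGFP, and both sites remain intact. The sequenced plasmid is about 6.5 kb. Transcription of the fusion is driven by the human cytomegalovirus immediate-early enhancer and promoter and terminated by the SV40 polyadenylation signal, an arrangement that gives strong constitutive expression in most transfected mammalian cell lines.

The plasmid replicates in E. coli at high copy from a ColE1/pUC-type origin and also carries an f1 origin, which permits single-stranded DNA production. A single Tn5 aminoglycoside phosphotransferase gene (NeoR/KanR) serves as the marker in both hosts. A bacterial bla promoter expresses it to give kanamycin resistance, while the adjacent SV40 enhancer/early promoter, paired with the HSV TK polyadenylation signal, expresses it in mammalian cells to allow G418 selection of stable lines. Short annotated fragments of ble, the bGH poly(A) signal and SV40 large T antigen appear to be partial matches to backbone sequence rather than functional elements.

SENP2 is a SUMO-specific protease that both processes SUMO precursors to their mature form and removes SUMO from conjugated target proteins. The EGFP tag lets the protein be followed by fluorescence microscopy or detected with GFP reagents. In line with the associated publication on SENP2 and the nuclear pore, the construct is suited to studying the protease's subcellular localisation and its function in mammalian cells.
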