Features (pLannotate 1.2.2; 16 found; start..end, strand, type, name):
     85..879     +  CDS            NeoR/KanR: aminoglycoside phosphotransferase from Tn5; aph(3')-II (or nptII); confers resistance to neomycin, kanamycin, and G418 (Geneticin®)
    900..1052    +  CDS            ble (fragment): BLE_KLEPN - Experimental evidence at protein level: Swiss-Prot protein existence level 1. Binding protein with a strong affinity to the bleomycin family of antibiotics. Binds to CL990; an antimitotic-antibiotic compound. From Klebsiella pneumoniae.
   1111..1158    +  polyA_signal   HSV TK poly(A) signal: herpes simplex virus thymidine kinase polyadenylation signal (Cole and Stacy, 1985)
   1249..1265    -  polyA_signal   bGH poly(A) signal (fragment): bovine growth hormone polyadenylation signal
   1487..2075    +  rep_origin     ori: high-copy-number ColE1/pMB1/pBR322/pUC origin of replication
   2250..2553    +  enhancer       CMV enhancer: human cytomegalovirus immediate early enhancer
   2554..2757    +  promoter       CMV promoter: human cytomegalovirus (CMV) immediate early promoter
   2802..3518    +  CDS            EGFP: EGFP is a basic (constitutively fluorescent) green fluorescent protein published in 1996, derived from Aequorea victoria. It is reported to be a rapidly-maturing weak dimer with moderate acid sensitivity.
   3524..3557    +  misc_feature   MCS (fragment): multiple cloning site
   3558..5324    +  CDS            SENP2: SENP2_HUMAN - Also known as KIAA1331. Experimental evidence at protein level: Swiss-Prot protein existence level 1. Protease that catalyzes two essential functions in the SUMO pathway. The first is the hydrolysis of an alpha-linked peptide bond at the C-terminal end of the small ubiquitin-like modifier (SUMO) propeptides, SUMO1, SUMO2 and SUMO3 leading to the mature form of the proteins. The second is the deconjugation of SUMO1, SUMO2 and SUMO3 from targeted proteins, by cleaving an epsilon-linked peptide bond between the C-terminal glycine of the mature SUMO and the lysine epsilon-amino group
   5327..5354    +  misc_feature   MCS (fragment): multiple cloning site
   5371..5455    +  CDS            large T antigen (fragment): large T antigen from SV40 (simian virus 40)
   5478..5599    +  polyA_signal   SV40 poly(A) signal: SV40 polyadenylation signal
   5633..6061    -  rep_origin     f1 ori (sequence partly withheld): f1 bacteriophage origin of replication; arrow indicates direction of (+) strand synthesis
   6088..6192    +  promoter       AmpR promoter: bla
   6194..50      +  promoter       SV40 promoter (across the origin): SV40 enhancer and early promoter
>Addgene plasmid #13382 | pEGFP-C2 SENP2 | addgene full sequence | sequence record 424376 | Addgene NGS Result
TATTCCAGAAGTAGTGAGGAGGCTTTTTTGGAGGCCTAGGCTTTTGCAAAGATCGATCAAGAGACAGGAT
GAGGATCGTTTCGCATGATTGAACAAGATGGATTGCACGCAGGTTCTCCGGCCGCTTGGGTGGAGAGGCT
ATTCGGCTATGACTGGGCACAACAGACAATCGGCTGCTCTGATGCCGCCGTGTTCCGGCTGTCAGCGCAG
GGGCGCCCGGTTCTTTTTGTCAAGACCGACCTGTCCGGTGCCCTGAATGAACTGCAAGACGAGGCAGCGC
GGCTATCGTGGCTGGCCACGACGGGCGTTCCTTGCGCAGCTGTGCTCGACGTTGTCACTGAAGCGGGAAG
GGACTGGCTGCTATTGGGCGAAGTGCCGGGGCAGGATCTCCTGTCATCTCACCTTGCTCCTGCCGAGAAA
GTATCCATCATGGCTGATGCAATGCGGCGGCTGCATACGCTTGATCCGGCTACCTGCCCATTCGACCACC
AAGCGAAACATCGCATCGAGCGAGCACGTACTCGGATGGAAGCCGGTCTTGTCGATCAGGATGATCTGGA
CGAAGAGCATCAGGGGCTCGCGCCAGCCGAACTGTTCGCCAGGCTCAAGGCGAGCATGCCCGACGGCGAG
GATCTCGTCGTGACCCATGGCGATGCCTGCTTGCCGAATATCATGGTGGAAAATGGCCGCTTTTCTGGAT
TCATCGACTGTGGCCGGCTGGGTGTGGCGGACCGCTATCAGGACATAGCGTTGGCTACCCGTGATATTGC
TGAAGAGCTTGGCGGCGAATGGGCTGACCGCTTCCTCGTGCTTTACGGTATCGCCGCTCCCGATTCGCAG
CGCATCGCCTTCTATCGCCTTCTTGACGAGTTCTTCTGAGCGGGACTCTGGGGTTCGAAATGACCGACCA
AGCGACGCCCAACCTGCCATCACGAGATTTCGATTCCACCGCCGCCTTCTATGAAAGGTTGGGCTTCGGA
ATCGTTTTCCGGGACGCCGGCTGGATGATCCTCCAGCGCGGGGATCTCATGCTGGAGTTCTTCGCCCACC
CTAGGGGGAGGCTAACTGAAACACGGAAGGAGACAATACCGGAAGGAACCCGCGCTATGACGGCAATAAA
AAGACAGAATAAAACGCACGGTGTTGGGTCGTTTGTTCATAAACGCGGGGTTCGGTCCCAGGGCTGGCAC
TCTGTCGATACCCCACCGAGACCCCATTGGGGCCAATACGCCCGCGTTTCTTCCTTTTCCCCACCCCACC
CCCCAAGTTCGGGTGAAGGCCCAGGGCTCGCAGCCAACGTCGGGGCGGCAGGCCCTGCCATAGCCTCAGG
TTACTCATATATACTTTAGATTGATTTAAAACTTCATTTTTAATTTAAAAGGATCTAGGTGAAGATCCTT
TTTGATAATCTCATGACCAAAATCCCTTAACGTGAGTTTTCGTTCCACTGAGCGTCAGACCCCGTAGAAA
AGATCAAAGGATCTTCTTGAGATCCTTTTTTTCTGCGCGTAATCTGCTGCTTGCAAACAAAAAAACCACC
GCTACCAGCGGTGGTTTGTTTGCCGGATCAAGAGCTACCAACTCTTTTTCCGAAGGTAACTGGCTTCAGC
AGAGCGCAGATACCAAATACTGTTCTTCTAGTGTAGCCGTAGTTAGGCCACCACTTCAAGAACTCTGTAG
CACCGCCTACATACCTCGCTCTGCTAATCCTGTTACCAGTGGCTGCTGCCAGTGGCGATAAGTCGTGTCT
TACCGGGTTGGACTCAAGACGATAGTTACCGGATAAGGCGCAGCGGTCGGGCTGAACGGGGGGTTCGTGC
ACACAGCCCAGCTTGGAGCGAACGACCTACACCGAACTGAGATACCTACAGCGTGAGCTATGAGAAAGCG
CCACGCTTCCCGAAGGGAGAAAGGCGGACAGGTATCCGGTAAGCGGCAGGGTCGGAACAGGAGAGCGCAC
GAGGGAGCTTCCAGGGGGAAACGCCTGGTATCTTTATAGTCCTGTCGGGTTTCGCCACCTCTGACTTGAG
CGTCGATTTTTGTGATGCTCGTCAGGGGGGCGGAGCCTATGGAAAAACGCCAGCAACGCGGCCTTTTTAC
GGTTCCTGGCCTTTTGCTGGCCTTTTGCTCACATGTTCTTTCCTGCGTTATCCCCTGATTCTGTGGATAA
CCGTATTACCGCCATGCATTAGTTATTAATAGTAATCAATTACGGGGTCATTAGTTCATAGCCCATATAT
GGAGTTCCGCGTTACATAACTTACGGTAAATGGCCCGCCTGGCTGACCGCCCAACGACCCCCGCCCATTG
ACGTCAATAATGACGTATGTTCCCATAGTAACGCCAATAGGGACTTTCCATTGACGTCAATGGGTGGAGT
ATTTACGGTAAACTGCCCACTTGGCAGTACATCAAGTGTATCATATGCCAAGTACGCCCCCTATTGACGT
CAATGACGGTAAATGGCCCGCCTGGCATTATGCCCAGTACATGACCTTATGGGACTTTCCTACTTGGCAG
TACATCTACGTATTAGTCATCGCTATTACCATGGTGATGCGGTTTTGGCAGTACATCAATGGGCGTGGAT
AGCGGTTTGACTCACGGGGATTTCCAAGTCTCCACCCCATTGACGTCAATGGGAGTTTGTTTTGGCACCA
AAATCAACGGGACTTTCCAAAATGTCGTAACAACTCCGCCCCATTGACGCAAATGGGCGGTAGGCGTGTA
CGGTGGGAGGTCTATATAAGCAGAGCTGGTTTAGTGAACCGTCAGATCCGCTAGCGCTACCGGTCGCCAC
CATGGTGAGCAAGGGCGAGGAGCTGTTCACCGGGGTGGTGCCCATCCTGGTCGAGCTGGACGGCGACGTA
AACGGCCACAAGTTCAGCGTGTCCGGCGAGGGCGAGGGCGATGCCACCTACGGCAAGCTGACCCTGAAGT
TCATCTGCACCACCGGCAAGCTGCCCGTGCCCTGGCCCACCCTCGTGACCACCCTGACCTACGGCGTGCA
GTGCTTCAGCCGCTACCCCGACCACATGAAGCAGCACGACTTCTTCAAGTCCGCCATGCCCGAAGGCTAC
GTCCAGGAGCGCACCATCTTCTTCAAGGACGACGGCAACTACAAGACCCGCGCCGAGGTGAAGTTCGAGG
GCGACACCCTGGTGAACCGCATCGAGCTGAAGGGCATCGACTTCAAGGAGGACGGCAACATCCTGGGGCA
CAAGCTGGAGTACAACTACAACAGCCACAACGTCTATATCATGGCCGACAAGCAGAAGAACGGCATCAAG
GTGAACTTCAAGATCCGCCACAACATCGAGGACGGCAGCGTGCAGCTCGCCGACCACTACCAGCAGAACA
CCCCCATCGGCGACGGCCCCGTGCTGCTGCCCGACAACCACTACCTGAGCACCCAGTCCGCCCTGAGCAA
AGACCCCAACGAGAAGCGCGATCACATGGTCCTGCTGGAGTTCGTGACCGCCGCCGGGATCACTCTCGGC
ATGGACGAGCTGTACAAGTCCGGCCGGACTCAGATCTCGAGCTCAAGCTTCGAATTCATGTACAGATGGC
TGGTTAGGATTCTCGGCACCATTTTCCGTTTCTGCGACCGGTCGGTGCCCCCTGCCCGGGCCCTCCTGAA
GAGGCGGCGCTCAGACAGCACTCTGTTTTCTACAGTGGACACTGATGAAATACCAGCCAAAAGACCAAGA
TTAGATTGCTTTATTCACCAAGTGAAAAACAGTCTCTACAATGCTGCCAGCTTATTTGGATTCCCATTCC
AGCTGACCACAAAGCCCATGGTAACTTCTGCTTGTAATGGAACACGGAATGTGGCCCCTTCAGGAGAGGT
ATTTTCGAACTCTTCATCTTGTGAACTGACAGGTTCTGGATCCTGGAACAACATGCTGAAACTGGGTAAT
AAATCTCCTAATGGAATAAGTGACTATCCAAAGATCAGAGTGACAGTTACCCGAGATCAGCCACGCAGAG
TCCTGCCTTCCTTTGGTTTTACTTTGAACTCAGAAGGCTGTAATAGAAGACCAGGTGGCCGTCGCCATAG
CAAAGGTAATCCAGAGAGTTCTTTAATGTGGAAACCTCAGGAACAGGCTGTAACAGAGATGATTTCTGAA
GAGAGTGGCAAGGGTCTGAGGCGTCCCCATTGTACTGTGGAGGAGGGTGTTCAAAAAGAGGAAAGAGAGA
AGTACCGAAAGTTATTGGAACGACTTAAAGAAAGTGGTCATGGAAACTCTGTCTGTCCTGTAACTTCAAA
TTATCACAGTTCTCAAAGAAGTCAGATGGACACATTAAAGACCAAAGGCTGGGGGGAAGAGCAAAATCAC
GGAGTCAAAACAACTCAGTTTGTTCCAAAACAATATAGACTTGTTGAAACAAGGGGACCTCTATGTTCAT
TGAGAAGTGAAAAGAGGTGTTCAAAGGGGAAAATTACTGATACAGAGACGATGGTCGGAATCAGATTTGA
AAATGAAAGTAGGAGGGGATACCAACTGGAGCCTGACCTATCAGAAGAAGTGTCGGCCCGACTCCGCCTG
GGCAGTGGAAGCAATGGCTTACTCAGGAGGAAAGTGTCAATAATTGAGACAAAGGAAAAGAATTGCTCAG
GCAAAGAGAGGGACAGAAGAACGGACGATCTCCTTGAACTTACAGAGGACATGGAAAAGGAAATCAGTAA
TGCCCTAGGCCATGGCCCACAGGATGAAATCCTAAGTAGTGCTTTCAAATTGCGAATTACTCGAGGAGAT
ATTCAGACATTAAAGAACTATCACTGGCTCAATGATGAAGTCATTAATTTTTACATGAATCTTCTGGTGG
AAAGAAATAAAAAGCAAGGCTATCCAGCACTTCATGTATTCAGTACTTTCTTCTATCCTAAATTAAAGTC
TGGGGGTTACCAAGCAGTGAAACGATGGACCAAAGGGGTAAATCTCTTTGAACAAGAAATTATTCTGGTG
CCTATTCATCGGAAGGTACATTGGAGCCTGGTGGTGATTGACCTAAGAAAAAAGTGTCTTAAATATCTGG
ATTCTATGGGACAAAAGGGCCACAGGATCTGTGAGATTCTCCTTCAGTATTTACAGGATGAAAGTAAGAC
CAAAAGAAATAGTGATCTGAATCTTTTAGAGTGGACCCATCACAGCATGAAACCACACGAGATTCCTCAA
CAGCTGAATGGGAGTGATTGTGGAATGTTTACTTGTAAATATGCAGATTATATTTCTAGGGACAAACCTA
TCACATTTACTCAGCACCAGATGCCTCTCTTCCGGAAGAAGATGGTGTGGGAAATCCTTCATCAGCAGTT
GCTGTGAGTCGACGGTACCGCGGGCCCGGGATCCACCGGATCTAGATAACTGATCATAATCAGCCATACC
ACATTTGTAGAGGTTTTACTTGCTTTAAAAAACCTCCCACACCTCCCCCTGAACCTGAAACATAAAATGA
ATGCAATTGTTGTTGTTAACTTGTTTATTGCAGCTTATAATGGTTACAAATAAAGCAATAGCATCACAAA
TTTCACAAATAAAGCATTTTTTTCACTGCATTCTAGTTGTGGTTTGTCCAAACTCATCAATGTATCTTAA
CGCGTAAATTGTAAGCGTTAATATTTTGTTAAAATTCGCGTTAAATTTTTGTTAAATCAGCTCATTTTTT
AACCAATAGGCCGAAATCGGCAAAATCCCTTATAAATCAAAAGAATAGACCGAGATAGGGT
[37 nt withheld, positions 5732-5768]
AAAGAACGTGGACTCCAACGTCAAAGG
[49 nt withheld, positions 5796-5844]
T
[91 nt withheld, positions 5846-5936]
G
[124 nt withheld, positions 5938-6061]
CAGGTGGCACTTTTCGGGGAAATGTGCGCGGAACCCCTATTTGTTTATTTTTCTAAATACATTCAAATAT
GTATCCGCTCATGAGACAATAACCCTGATAAATGCTTCAATAATATTGAAAAAGGAAGAGTCCTGAGGCG
GAAAGAACCAGCTGTGGAATGTGTGTCAGTTAGGGTGTGGAAAGTCCCCAGGCTCCCCAGCAGGCAGAAG
TATGCAAAGCATGCATCTCAATTAGTCAGCAACCAGGTGTGGAAAGTCCCCAGGCTCCCCAGCAGGCAGA
AGTATGCAAAGCATGCATCTCAATTAGTCAGCAACCATAGTCCCGCCCCTAACTCCGCCCATCCCGCCCC
TAACTCCGCCCAGTTCCGCCCATTCTCCGCCCCATGGCTGACTAATTTTTTTTATTTATGCAGAGGCCGA
GGCCGCCTCGGCCTCTGAGC
