>Addgene plasmid #13382 | pEGFP-C2 SENP2 | addgene partial sequence | sequence record 19765 | EGFP-C 5'-CATGGTCCTGCTGGAGTTCGTG-3'
GTCCGGCCGGACTCAGATCTCGAGCTCAGCTTCGAATTCATGTACAGATGGCTGGTTAGGATTCTCGGCA
CCATTTTCCGTTTCTGCGACCGGTCGGTGCCCCCTGCCCGGGCCCTCCTGAAGAGGCGGCGCTCAGACAG
CACTCTGTTTTCTACAGTGGACACTGATGAAATACCAGCCAAAAGACCAAGATTAGATTGCTTTATTCAC
CAAGTGAAAAACAGTCTCTACAATGCTGCCAGCTTATTTGGATTCCCATTCCAGCTGACCACAAAGCCCA
TGGTAACTTCTGCTTGTAATGGAACACGGAATGTGGCCCCTTCAGGAGAGGTATTTTCGAACTCTTCATC
TTGTGAACTGACAGGTTCTGGATCCTGGAACAACATGCTGAAACTGGGTAATAAATCTCCTAATGGAATA
AGTGACTATCCAAAGATCAGAGTGACAGTTACCCGAGATCAGCCACGCAGAGTCCTGCCTTCCTTTGGTT
TTACTTTGAACTCAGAAGGCTGTAATAGAAGACCAGGTGGCCGTCGCCATAGCAAAGGTAATCCAGAGAG
TTCTTTAATGTGGAAACCTCAGGAACAGGCTGTAACAGAGATGATTTCTGAAGAGAGTGGCAAGGGTCTG
AGGCGTCCCCATTGTACTGTGGAGGAGGGTGTTCAAAAAGAGGAAAGAGAGAAGTACCGAAAGTTATTGG
AACGACTTAAAGAAAGTGGTCATGGAAACTCTGTCTGTCCTGTAACTTCAAATTATCACAGTTCTCAAAG
AAGTCAGATGGACACATTAAAGACCAAAGGCTGGGGGGAAGAGCAAAATCACGGAGTCAAAACAACTCAG
TTTGTTCCAAAACAATATAGACTTGTTGAAACAAGGGGACCTCTATGTTCATTGAGAAGTGAAAAGAGGT
GTTCAAAGGGGAAAATTACTGGATACAGAGACGATGGTCGGAATCAGATTTGAA
